Addgene plasmid #77313: DCLK3 gRNA (BRDN0001147290)
Purpose: 3rd generation lentiviral gRNA plasmid targeting human DCLK3
Depositing lab: John Doench & David Root. Depositing organization: Broad Institute. Publication: Optimized sgRNA design to maximize activity and minimize off-target effects of CRISPR-Cas9. Doench JG, Fusi N, Sullender M, Hegde M, Vaimberg EW, Donovan KF, Smith I, Tothova Z, Wilen C, Orchard R, Virgin HW, Listgarten J, Root DE. Nat Biotechnol. 2016 Jan 18. doi: 10.1038/nbt.3437. PubMed 26780180.
Backbone
  Vector backbone: lentiGuide-Puro
  Backbone manufacturer: Zhang Lab (Addgene plasmid # 52963)
  Vector type: Mammalian Expression, Lentiviral, CRISPR
  Selectable markers: Puromycin
Growth in bacteria
  Bacterial resistance: Ampicillin, 100 μg/mL
  Growth temperature: 37°C
  Growth strain: DH5alpha
  Copy number: High Copy
Gene/Insert
  Gene/Insert name: DCLK3 (alt names: DCLK3; NM_033403.1)
  gRNA/shRNA sequence: ATGAGCAGGAGCAAACATGG
  Species: H. sapiens (human)
  Entrez Gene: DCLK3 (a.k.a. CLR, DCAMKL3, DCDC3C, DCK3)
  Promoter: hU6
  Cloning method: Unknown
  Sequencing primers: 5′ U6-F; 3′ pS2-R
Terms and licenses: Academic/Nonprofit Terms; Industry Terms: Not Available to Industry
Depositor comments: The gRNA was designed to target the following Genbank reference sequence(s): NM_033403.1. Note that this plasmid does NOT contain Cas9. It should be used in conjunction with lentiCas9-Blast (Addgene #52962) or otherwise with cell lines already expressing Cas9. Browse the full kinome gRNA library at http://www.addgene.org/pooled-library/broadgpp-human-kinome/ or visit http://www.broadinstitute.org/rnai/public/ for detailed protocols and information.
How to cite: DCLK3 gRNA (BRDN0001147290) was a gift from John Doench & David Root (Addgene plasmid # 77313 ; http://n2t.net/addgene:77313 ; RRID:Addgene_77313)
