[The description below was written by a language model from this plasmid's Addgene catalogue record and pLannotate feature annotations shown in this document.]
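Description:
DCLK3 gRNA (BRDN0001147290) is a third-generation lentiviral CRISPR guide plasmid built on the lentiGuide-Puro backbone, carrying a single guide RNA designed against human DCLK3 (doublecortin-like kinase 3; reference transcript NM_033403.1). It is propagated in E. coli through a high-copy ColE1/pUC-type origin with ampicillin selection (AmpR under its own bla promoter). The backbone also retains an f1 origin, an SV40 origin and poly(A) signal, and remnants of lac, T7 and T3 cloning-vector elements.

The viral genome is transcribed from an RSV promoter fused to a truncated HIV-1 5' LTR, which makes packaging Tat-independent. It contains the Ψ packaging signal with a partial gag sequence, the Rev response element for nuclear export of the genomic RNA, a cPPT/CTS to aid nuclear import, and a self-inactivating ΔU3 3' LTR. Within this frame sit two expression units. A human U6 RNA polymerase III promoter drives the DCLK3-specific spacer joined to the Streptococcus pyogenes Cas9 guide scaffold. Downstream, an EF-1α core promoter with its intron A drives puromycin N-acetyltransferase, followed by a WPRE to enhance transcript expression, so transduced mammalian cells can be selected with puromycin.

The plasmid does not encode Cas9, so it is meant to be paired with a separate Cas9 vector such as lentiCas9-Blast or used in cells that already express Cas9. It is an individual clone associated with a human kinome guide library designed with optimized rules for on-target activity and reduced off-target effects, and it is suited to Cas9-mediated disruption of DCLK3 in human cells. The cloning method is not recorded.
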