Features (pLannotate 1.2.2; 29 found; start..end, strand, type, name):
     14..80      +  CDS            small t antigen (fragment): SV40 (simian virus 40) small t antigen
    106..317     +  promoter       EF-1α core promoter: core promoter for human elongation factor EF-1α
    318..1256    +  intron         EF-1α intron A: intron upstream of the start codon of human EF-1α
   1278..1877    +  CDS            PuroR (fragment): puromycin N-acetyltransferase; pac from Streptomyces; confers resistance to puromycin
   1893..2481    +  misc_feature   WPRE: woodchuck hepatitis virus posttranscriptional regulatory element
   2532..2551    +  misc_feature   cPPT/CTS (fragment): central polypurine tract and central termination sequence of HIV-1
   2553..2786    +  LTR            3' LTR (ΔU3): self-inactivating 3' long terminal repeat (LTR) from HIV-1
   2864..2985    +  polyA_signal   SV40 poly(A) signal: SV40 polyadenylation signal
   3025..3160    +  rep_origin     SV40 ori: SV40 origin of replication
   3181..3199    -  promoter       T7 promoter: promoter for bacteriophage T7 RNA polymerase
   3207..3362    +  CDS            lacZα (fragment): LacZα fragment of β-galactosidase; lacZ fragment
   3367..3795    +  rep_origin     f1 ori (sequence partly withheld): f1 bacteriophage origin of replication; arrow indicates direction of (+) strand synthesis
   3848..3952    +  promoter       AmpR promoter: bla
   3953..4813    +  CDS            AmpR: β-lactamase; bla; confers resistance to ampicillin, carbenicillin, and related antibiotics
   4984..5572    +  rep_origin     ori: high-copy-number ColE1/pMB1/pBR322/pUC origin of replication
   5755..5847    +  CDS            lacI (fragment): lac repressor; lacI; The lac repressor binds to the lac operator to inhibit transcription in E. coli. This inhibition can be relieved by adding lactose or isopropyl-β-D-thiogalactopyranoside (IPTG).
   5860..5881    +  protein_bind   CAP binding site: CAP binding activates transcription in the presence of cAMP. E. coli catabolite activator protein
   5896..5926    +  promoter       lac promoter: promoter for the E. coli lac operon
   5934..5950    +  protein_bind   lac operator: The lac repressor binds to the lac operator to inhibit transcription in E. coli. This inhibition can be relieved by adding lactose or isopropyl-β-D-thiogalactopyranoside (IPTG). lac repressor encoded by lacI
   5995..6013    +  promoter       T3 promoter: promoter for bacteriophage T3 RNA polymerase
   6041..6267    +  promoter       RSV promoter: Rous sarcoma virus enhancer/promoter
   6268..6448    +  LTR            5' LTR (truncated): truncated 5' long terminal repeat (LTR) from HIV-1
   6495..6620    +  misc_feature   HIV-1 Ψ: packaging signal of human immunodeficiency virus type 1
   6604..6967    +  CDS            HIV-1 gag (fragment): gag protein from human immunodeficiency virus 1; gag
   7113..7346    +  misc_feature   RRE: The Rev response element (RRE) of HIV-1 allows for Rev-dependent mRNA export from the nucleus to the cytoplasm.
   7723..7749    +  CDS            Rev (fragment): human immunodeficiency virus 1 (HIV-1) Rev protein; rev; enhances nuclear export of unspliced and incompletely spliced viral mRNAs
   7753..7993    +  promoter       U6 promoter: RNA polymerase III promoter for human U6 snRNA
   8023..8098    +  misc_RNA       gRNA scaffold: guide RNA scaffold for the Streptococcus pyogenes CRISPR/Cas9 system
   8154..8271    +  misc_feature   cPPT/CTS: central polypurine tract and central termination sequence of HIV-1
>Addgene plasmid #77313 | DCLK3 gRNA (BRDN0001147290) | addgene full sequence | sequence record 187518 | Addgene Assembled Sequence
CCCGGGTGCAAAGATGGATAAAGTTTTAAACAGAGAGGAATCTTTGCAGCTAATGGACCTTCTAGGTCTT
GAAAGGAGTGGGAATTGGCTCCGGTGCCCGTCAGTGGGCAGAGCGCACATCGCCCACAGTCCCCGAGAAG
TTGGGGGGAGGGGTCGGCAATTGATCCGGTGCCTAGAGAAGGTGGCGCGGGGTAAACTGGGAAAGTGATG
TCGTGTACTGGCTCCGCCTTTTTCCCGAGGGTGGGGGAGAACCGTATATAAGTGCAGTAGTCGCCGTGAA
CGTTCTTTTTCGCAACGGGTTTGCCGCCAGAACACAGGTAAGTGCCGTGTGTGGTTCCCGCGGGCCTGGC
CTCTTTACGGGTTATGGCCCTTGCGTGCCTTGAATTACTTCCACCTGGCTGCAGTACGTGATTCTTGATC
CCGAGCTTCGGGTTGGAAGTGGGTGGGAGAGTTCGAGGCCTTGCGCTTAAGGAGCCCCTTCGCCTCGTGC
TTGAGTTGAGGCCTGGCCTGGGCGCTGGGGCCGCCGCGTGCGAATCTGGTGGCACCTTCGCGCCTGTCTC
GCTGCTTTCGATAAGTCTCTAGCCATTTAAAATTTTTGATGACCTGCTGCGACGCTTTTTTTCTGGCAAG
ATAGTCTTGTAAATGCGGGCCAAGATCTGCACACTGGTATTTCGGTTTTTGGGGCCGCGGGCGGCGACGG
GGCCCGTGCGTCCCAGCGCACATGTTCGGCGAGGCGGGGCCTGCGAGCGCGGCCACCGAGAATCGGACGG
GGGTAGTCTCAAGCTGGCCGGCCTGCTCTGGTGCCTGGCCTCGCGCCGCCGTGTATCGCCCCGCCCTGGG
CGGCAAGGCTGGCCCGGTCGGCACCAGTTGCGTGAGCGGAAAGATGGCCGCTTCCCGGCCCTGCTGCAGG
GAGCTCAAAATGGAGGACGCGGCGCTCGGGAGAGCGGGCGGGTGAGTCACCCACACAAAGGAAAAGGGCC
TTTCCGTCCTCAGCCGTCGCTTCATGTGACTCCACGGAGTACCGGGCGCCGTCCAGGCACCTCGATTAGT
TCTCGAGCTTTTGGAGTACGTCGTCTTTAGGTTGGGGGGAGGGGTTTTATGCGATGGAGTTTCCCCACAC
TGAGTGGGTGGAGACTGAAGTTAGGCCAGCTTGGCACTTGATGTAATTCTCCTTGGAATTTGCCCTTTTT
GAGTTTGGATCTTGGTTCATTCTCAAGCCTCAGACAGTGGTTCAAAGTTTTTTTCTTCCATTTCAGGTGT
CGTGACGTACGGCCACCATGACCGAGTACAAGCCCACGGTGCGCCTCGCCACCCGCGACGACGTCCCCAG
GGCCGTACGCACCCTCGCCGCCGCGTTCGCCGACTACCCCGCCACGCGCCACACCGTCGATCCGGACCGC
CACATCGAGCGGGTCACCGAGCTGCAAGAACTCTTCCTCACGCGCGTCGGGCTCGACATCGGCAAGGTGT
GGGTCGCGGACGACGGCGCCGCCGTGGCGGTCTGGACCACGCCGGAGAGCGTCGAAGCGGGGGCGGTGTT
CGCCGAGATCGGCCCGCGCATGGCCGAGTTGAGCGGTTCCCGGCTGGCCGCGCAGCAACAGATGGAAGGC
CTCCTGGCGCCGCACCGGCCCAAGGAGCCCGCGTGGTTCCTGGCCACCGTCGGAGTCTCGCCCGACCACC
AGGGCAAGGGTCTGGGCAGCGCCGTCGTGCTCCCCGGAGTGGAGGCGGCCGAGCGCGCCGGGGTGCCCGC
CTTCCTGGAGACCTCCGCGCCCCGCAACCTCCCCTTCTACGAGCGGCTCGGCTTCACCGTCACCGCCGAC
GTCGAGGTGCCCGAAGGACCGCGCACCTGGTGCATGACCCGCAAGCCCGGTGCCTGAACGCGTTAAGTCG
ACAATCAACCTCTGGATTACAAAATTTGTGAAAGATTGACTGGTATTCTTAACTATGTTGCTCCTTTTAC
GCTATGTGGATACGCTGCTTTAATGCCTTTGTATCATGCTATTGCTTCCCGTATGGCTTTCATTTTCTCC
TCCTTGTATAAATCCTGGTTGCTGTCTCTTTATGAGGAGTTGTGGCCCGTTGTCAGGCAACGTGGCGTGG
TGTGCACTGTGTTTGCTGACGCAACCCCCACTGGTTGGGGCATTGCCACCACCTGTCAGCTCCTTTCCGG
GACTTTCGCTTTCCCCCTCCCTATTGCCACGGCGGAACTCATCGCCGCCTGCCTTGCCCGCTGCTGGACA
GGGGCTCGGCTGTTGGGCACTGACAATTCCGTGGTGTTGTCGGGGAAATCATCGTCCTTTCCTTGGCTGC
TCGCCTGTGTTGCCACCTGGATTCTGCGCGGGACGTCCTTCTGCTACGTCCCTTCGGCCCTCAATCCAGC
GGACCTTCCTTCCCGCGGCCTGCTGCCGGCTCTGCGGCCTCTTCCGCGTCTTCGCCTTCGCCCTCAGACG
AGTCGGATCTCCCTTTGGGCCGCCTCCCCGCGTCGACTTTAAGACCAATGACTTACAAGGCAGCTGTAGA
TCTTAGCCACTTTTTAAAAGAAAAGGGGGGACTGGAAGGGCTAATTCACTCCCAACGAAGACAAGATCTG
CTTTTTGCTTGTACTGGGTCTCTCTGGTTAGACCAGATCTGAGCCTGGGAGCTCTCTGGCTAACTAGGGA
ACCCACTGCTTAAGCCTCAATAAAGCTTGCCTTGAGTGCTTCAAGTAGTGTGTGCCCGTCTGTTGTGTGA
CTCTGGTAACTAGAGATCCCTCAGACCCTTTTAGTCAGTGTGGAAAATCTCTAGCAGTACGTATAGTAGT
TCATGTCATCTTATTATTCAGTATTTATAACTTGCAAAGAAATGAATATCAGAGAGTGAGAGGAACTTGT
TTATTGCAGCTTATAATGGTTACAAATAAAGCAATAGCATCACAAATTTCACAAATAAAGCATTTTTTTC
ACTGCATTCTAGTTGTGGTTTGTCCAAACTCATCAATGTATCTTATCATGTCTGGCTCTAGCTATCCCGC
CCCTAACTCCGCCCATCCCGCCCCTAACTCCGCCCAGTTCCGCCCATTCTCCGCCCCATGGCTGACTAAT
TTTTTTTATTTATGCAGAGGCCGAGGCCGCCTCGGCCTCTGAGCTATTCCAGAAGTAGTGAGGAGGCTTT
TTTGGAGGCCTAGGGACGTACCCAATTCGCCCTATAGTGAGTCGTATTACGCGCGCTCACTGGCCGTCGT
TTTACAACGTCGTGACTGGGAAAACCCTGGCGTTACCCAACTTAATCGCCTTGCAGCACATCCCCCTTTC
GCCAGCTGGCGTAATAGCGAAGAGGCCCGCACCGATCGCCCTTCCCAACAGTTGCGCAGCCTGAATGGCG
AATGGG
[124 nt withheld, positions 3367-3490]
C
[91 nt withheld, positions 3492-3582]
A
[49 nt withheld, positions 3584-3632]
CCTTTGACGTTGGAGTCCACGTTCTTT
[37 nt withheld, positions 3660-3696]
ACCCTATCTCGGTCTATTCTTTTGATTTATAAGGGATTTTGCCGATTTCGGCCTATTGGTTAAAAAATGA
GCTGATTTAACAAAAATTTAACGCGAATTTTAACAAAATATTAACGCTTACAATTTAGGTGGCACTTTTC
GGGGAAATGTGCGCGGAACCCCTATTTGTTTATTTTTCTAAATACATTCAAATATGTATCCGCTCATGAG
ACAATAACCCTGATAAATGCTTCAATAATATTGAAAAAGGAAGAGTATGAGTATTCAACATTTCCGTGTC
GCCCTTATTCCCTTTTTTGCGGCATTTTGCCTTCCTGTTTTTGCTCACCCAGAAACGCTGGTGAAAGTAA
AAGATGCTGAAGATCAGTTGGGTGCACGAGTGGGTTACATCGAACTGGATCTCAACAGCGGTAAGATCCT
TGAGAGTTTTCGCCCCGAAGAACGTTTTCCAATGATGAGCACTTTTAAAGTTCTGCTATGTGGCGCGGTA
TTATCCCGTATTGACGCCGGGCAAGAGCAACTCGGTCGCCGCATACACTATTCTCAGAATGACTTGGTTG
AGTACTCACCAGTCACAGAAAAGCATCTTACGGATGGCATGACAGTAAGAGAATTATGCAGTGCTGCCAT
AACCATGAGTGATAACACTGCGGCCAACTTACTTCTGACAACGATCGGAGGACCGAAGGAGCTAACCGCT
TTTTTGCACAACATGGGGGATCATGTAACTCGCCTTGATCGTTGGGAACCGGAGCTGAATGAAGCCATAC
CAAACGACGAGCGTGACACCACGATGCCTGTAGCAATGGCAACAACGTTGCGCAAACTATTAACTGGCGA
ACTACTTACTCTAGCTTCCCGGCAACAATTAATAGACTGGATGGAGGCGGATAAAGTTGCAGGACCACTT
CTGCGCTCGGCCCTTCCGGCTGGCTGGTTTATTGCTGATAAATCTGGAGCCGGTGAGCGTGGGTCTCGCG
GTATCATTGCAGCACTGGGGCCAGATGGTAAGCCCTCCCGTATCGTAGTTATCTACACGACGGGGAGTCA
GGCAACTATGGATGAACGAAATAGACAGATCGCTGAGATAGGTGCCTCACTGATTAAGCATTGGTAACTG
TCAGACCAAGTTTACTCATATATACTTTAGATTGATTTAAAACTTCATTTTTAATTTAAAAGGATCTAGG
TGAAGATCCTTTTTGATAATCTCATGACCAAAATCCCTTAACGTGAGTTTTCGTTCCACTGAGCGTCAGA
CCCCGTAGAAAAGATCAAAGGATCTTCTTGAGATCCTTTTTTTCTGCGCGTAATCTGCTGCTTGCAAACA
AAAAAACCACCGCTACCAGCGGTGGTTTGTTTGCCGGATCAAGAGCTACCAACTCTTTTTCCGAAGGTAA
CTGGCTTCAGCAGAGCGCAGATACCAAATACTGTTCTTCTAGTGTAGCCGTAGTTAGGCCACCACTTCAA
GAACTCTGTAGCACCGCCTACATACCTCGCTCTGCTAATCCTGTTACCAGTGGCTGCTGCCAGTGGCGAT
AAGTCGTGTCTTACCGGGTTGGACTCAAGACGATAGTTACCGGATAAGGCGCAGCGGTCGGGCTGAACGG
GGGGTTCGTGCACACAGCCCAGCTTGGAGCGAACGACCTACACCGAACTGAGATACCTACAGCGTGAGCT
ATGAGAAAGCGCCACGCTTCCCGAAGGGAGAAAGGCGGACAGGTATCCGGTAAGCGGCAGGGTCGGAACA
GGAGAGCGCACGAGGGAGCTTCCAGGGGGAAACGCCTGGTATCTTTATAGTCCTGTCGGGTTTCGCCACC
TCTGACTTGAGCGTCGATTTTTGTGATGCTCGTCAGGGGGGCGGAGCCTATGGAAAAACGCCAGCAACGC
GGCCTTTTTACGGTTCCTGGCCTTTTGCTGGCCTTTTGCTCACATGTTCTTTCCTGCGTTATCCCCTGAT
TCTGTGGATAACCGTATTACCGCCTTTGAGTGAGCTGATACCGCTCGCCGCAGCCGAACGACCGAGCGCA
GCGAGTCAGTGAGCGAGGAAGCGGAAGAGCGCCCAATACGCAAACCGCCTCTCCCCGCGCGTTGGCCGAT
TCATTAATGCAGCTGGCACGACAGGTTTCCCGACTGGAAAGCGGGCAGTGAGCGCAACGCAATTAATGTG
AGTTAGCTCACTCATTAGGCACCCCAGGCTTTACACTTTATGCTTCCGGCTCGTATGTTGTGTGGAATTG
TGAGCGGATAACAATTTCACACAGGAAACAGCTATGACCATGATTACGCCAAGCGCGCAATTAACCCTCA
CTAAAGGGAACAAAAGCTGGAGCTGCAAGCTTAATGTAGTCTTATGCAATACTCTTGTAGTCTTGCAACA
TGGTAACGATGAGTTAGCAACATGCCTTACAAGGAGAGAAAAAGCACCGTGCATGCCGATTGGTGGAAGT
AAGGTGGTACGATCGTGCCTTATTAGGAAGGCAACAGACGGGTCTGACATGGATTGGACGAACCACTGAA
TTGCCGCATTGCAGAGATATTGTATTTAAGTGCCTAGCTCGATACATAAACGGGTCTCTCTGGTTAGACC
AGATCTGAGCCTGGGAGCTCTCTGGCTAACTAGGGAACCCACTGCTTAAGCCTCAATAAAGCTTGCCTTG
AGTGCTTCAAGTAGTGTGTGCCCGTCTGTTGTGTGACTCTGGTAACTAGAGATCCCTCAGACCCTTTTAG
TCAGTGTGGAAAATCTCTAGCAGTGGCGCCCGAACAGGGACTTGAAAGCGAAAGGGAAACCAGAGGAGCT
CTCTCGACGCAGGACTCGGCTTGCTGAAGCGCGCACGGCAAGAGGCGAGGGGCGGCGACTGGTGAGTACG
CCAAAAATTTTGACTAGCGGAGGCTAGAAGGAGAGAGATGGGTGCGAGAGCGTCAGTATTAAGCGGGGGA
GAATTAGATCGCGATGGGAAAAAATTCGGTTAAGGCCAGGGGGAAAGAAAAAATATAAATTAAAACATAT
AGTATGGGCAAGCAGGGAGCTAGAACGATTCGCAGTTAATCCTGGCCTGTTAGAAACATCAGAAGGCTGT
AGACAAATACTGGGACAGCTACAACCATCCCTTCAGACAGGATCAGAAGAACTTAGATCATTATATAATA
CAGTAGCAACCCTCTATTGTGTGCATCAAAGGATAGAGATAAAAGACACCAAGGAAGCTTTAGACAAGAT
AGAGGAAGAGCAAAACAAAAGTAAGACCACCGCACAGCAAGCGGCCGCTGATCTTCAGACCTGGAGGAGG
AGATATGAGGGACAATTGGAGAAGTGAATTATATAAATATAAAGTAGTAAAAATTGAACCATTAGGAGTA
GCACCCACCAAGGCAAAGAGAAGAGTGGTGCAGAGAGAAAAAAGAGCAGTGGGAATAGGAGCTTTGTTCC
TTGGGTTCTTGGGAGCAGCAGGAAGCACTATGGGCGCAGCGTCAATGACGCTGACGGTACAGGCCAGACA
ATTATTGTCTGGTATAGTGCAGCAGCAGAACAATTTGCTGAGGGCTATTGAGGCGCAACAGCATCTGTTG
CAACTCACAGTCTGGGGCATCAAGCAGCTCCAGGCAAGAATCCTGGCTGTGGAAAGATACCTAAAGGATC
AACAGCTCCTGGGGATTTGGGGTTGCTCTGGAAAACTCATTTGCACCACTGCTGTGCCTTGGAATGCTAG
TTGGAGTAATAAATCTCTGGAACAGATTTGGAATCACACGACCTGGATGGAGTGGGACAGAGAAATTAAC
AATTACACAAGCTTAATACACTCCTTAATTGAAGAATCGCAAAACCAGCAAGAAAAGAATGAACAAGAAT
TATTGGAATTAGATAAATGGGCAAGTTTGTGGAATTGGTTTAACATAACAAATTGGCTGTGGTATATAAA
ATTATTCATAATGATAGTAGGAGGCTTGGTAGGTTTAAGAATAGTTTTTGCTGTACTTTCTATAGTGAAT
AGAGTTAGGCAGGGATATTCACCATTATCGTTTCAGACCCACCTCCCAACCCCGAGGGGACCCAGAGAGG
GCCTATTTCCCATGATTCCTTCATATTTGCATATACGATACAAGGCTGTTAGAGAGATAATTAGAATTAA
TTTGACTGTAAACACAAAGATATTAGTACAAAATACGTGACGTAGAAAGTAATAATTTCTTGGGTAGTTT
GCAGTTTTAAAATTATGTTTTAAAATGGACTATCATATGCTTACCGTAACTTGAAAGTATTTCGATTTCT
TGGCTTTATATATCTTGTGGAAAGGACGAAACACCGATGAGCAGGAGCAAACATGGGTTTTAGAGCTAGA
AATAGCAAGTTAAAATAAGGCTAGTCCGTTATCAACTTGAAAAAGTGGCACCGAGTCGGTGCTTTTTTAA
GCTTGGCGTAACTAGATCTTGAGACAAATGGCAGTATTCATCCACAATTTTAAAAGAAAAGGGGGGATTG
GGGGGTACAGTGCAGGGGAAAGAATAGTAGACATAATAGCAACAGACATACAAACTAAAGAATTACAAAA
ACAAATTACAAAAATTCAAAATTTTCGGGTTTATTACAGGGACAGCAGAGATCCACTTTGGCGCCGGCTC
GAGGGGG
