>Addgene plasmid #77313 | DCLK3 gRNA (BRDN0001147290) | depositor partial sequence | sequence record 144773 | Target Sequence
ATGAGCAGGAGCAAACATGG
