>Addgene plasmid #77313 | DCLK3 gRNA (BRDN0001147290) | addgene partial sequence | sequence record 187517 | hU6-F
TAGAAAGTAATAATTTCTTGGGTAGTTTGCAGTTTTAAAATTATGTTTTAAAATGGACTATCATATGCTT
ACCGTAACTTGAAAGTATTTCGATTTCTTGGCTTTATATATCTTGTGGAAAGGACGAAACACCGATGAGC
AGGAGCAAACATGGGTTTTAGAGCTAGAAATAGCAAGTTAAAATAAGGCTAGTCCGTTATCAACTTGAAA
AAGTGGCACCGAGTCGGTGCTTTTTTAAGCTTGGCGTAACTAGATCTTGAGACAAATGGCAGTATTCATC
CACAATTTTAAAAGAAAAGGGGGGATTGGGGGGTACAGTGCAGGGGAAAGAATAGTAGACATAATAGCAA
CAGACATACAAACTAAAGAATTACAAAAACAAATTACAAAAATTCAAAATTTTCGGGTTTATTACAGGGA
CAGCAGAGATCCACTTTGGCGCCGGCTCGAGGGGGCCCGGGTGCAAAGATGGATAAAGTTTTAAACAGAG
AGGAATCTTTGCAGCTAATGGACCTTCTAGGTCTTGAAAGGAGTGGGAATTGGCTCCGGTGCCCGTCAGT
GGGCAGAGCG
